Addgene plasmid #144549: TFORF3073
Purpose: Lentiviral vector for overexpressing transcription factor ORFs with unique 24-bp barcodes. Barcodes facilitate identification of transcription factors in pooled screens.
Depositing lab: Feng Zhang. Depositing organization: Broad Institute. Publication: A transcription factor atlas of directed differentiation. Joung J, Ma S, Tay T, Geiger-Schuller KR, Kirchgatterer PC, Verdine VK, Guo B, Arias-Garcia MA, Allen WE, Singh A, Kuksenko O, Abudayyeh OO, Gootenberg JS, Fu Z, Macrae RK, Buenrostro JD, Regev A, Zhang F. Cell. 2023 Jan 5;186(1):209-229.e26. doi: 10.1016/j.cell.2022.11.026. PubMed 36608654.
Backbone
  Vector backbone: pLX_TRC317
  Backbone manufacturer: Broad Institute Genetic Perturbation Platform
  Backbone size w/o insert (bp): 8264
  Vector type: Mammalian Expression, Lentiviral
  Selectable markers: Puromycin
Growth in bacteria
  Bacterial resistance: Ampicillin, 100 μg/mL
  Growth temperature: 37°C
  Growth strain: NEB Stable
  Copy number: High Copy
Gene/Insert
  Gene/Insert name: LMO2
  Species: H. sapiens (human)
  Insert size (bp): 680
  Entrez Gene: LMO2 (a.k.a. LMO-2, RBTN2, RBTNL1, RHOM2, TTG2)
  Promoter: EF1a
  Tag / fusion protein: V5 (C terminal on insert)
  Cloning method: Gateway Cloning
  Sequencing primers: 5′ GGGTGGAGACTGAAGTTAGGCCAG; 3′ CACATAGCGTAAAAGGAGCAACATAG
Resource information
  A portion of this plasmid was derived from a plasmid made by: Broad Institute Genetic Perturbation Platform
Terms and licenses: Academic/Nonprofit Terms; Industry Terms: Not Available to Industry
Depositor comments: NM_001142315.1 Please test multiple small colonies in case of plasmid recombination. To make this collection available in a timely manner, a portion of this collection was not fully sequenced by Addgene. If an Addgene verified full plasmid sequence is not available, please contact us prior to placing an order to request the full sequence.
How to cite: TFORF3073 was a gift from Feng Zhang (Addgene plasmid # 144549 ; http://n2t.net/addgene:144549 ; RRID:Addgene_144549)
