[The description below was written by a language model from this plasmid's Addgene catalogue record and pLannotate feature annotations shown in this document.]
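Description:
TFORF3073 is a lentiviral mammalian expression plasmid built on the pLX_TRC317 backbone from the Broad Institute Genetic Perturbation Platform. It belongs to a barcoded transcription factor ORF collection and carries human LMO2. It is propagated in E. coli through a high-copy ColE1/pUC-type origin with ampicillin selection (AmpR). An f1 origin and remnants of a lac/T7/T3 cloning region also sit in the bacterial portion. The depositor notes that the plasmid can recombine, as can happen with LTR-containing vectors.

The viral portion has a third-generation layout. An RSV promoter drives a truncated HIV-1 5' LTR, followed by the Ψ packaging signal with a gag fragment, the RRE for Rev-dependent export of the genomic RNA, and a cPPT/CTS. The unit ends in a self-inactivating ΔU3 3' LTR, with an SV40 poly(A) signal downstream. Two cassettes lie between the LTRs. An SV40 early promoter drives puromycin N-acetyltransferase for selection of transduced cells. The EF-1α promoter drives the LMO2 coding sequence, which was inserted by Gateway cloning and is flanked by attB1 and attB2 sites, with a C-terminal V5 epitope tag for detection. A WPRE downstream enhances transcript stability and expression.

The annotated LMO2 CDS spans about 474 nt, shorter than the 680 bp recorded insert size. The record describes a unique 24-bp barcode, but the feature table does not annotate it; a short U6 promoter fragment is annotated between the V5 tag and the WPRE. The barcode allows the overexpressed factor to be identified by sequencing in pooled screens, such as the directed-differentiation screens for which the collection was made.
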