Features (pLannotate 1.2.2; 34 found; start..end, strand, type, name):
      1..227     +  promoter       RSV promoter: Rous sarcoma virus enhancer/promoter
    228..408     +  LTR            5' LTR (truncated): truncated 5' long terminal repeat (LTR) from HIV-1
    455..580     +  misc_feature   HIV-1 Ψ: packaging signal of human immunodeficiency virus type 1
    564..927     +  CDS            HIV-1 gag (fragment): gag protein from human immunodeficiency virus 1; gag
   1073..1306    +  misc_feature   RRE: The Rev response element (RRE) of HIV-1 allows for Rev-dependent mRNA export from the nucleus to the cytoplasm.
   1683..1709    +  CDS            Rev (fragment): human immunodeficiency virus 1 (HIV-1) Rev protein; rev; enhances nuclear export of unspliced and incompletely spliced viral mRNAs
   1716..1739    +  promoter       SV40 promoter (fragment): SV40 early promoter
   1740..1811    +  promoter       SV40 promoter (fragment): SV40 enhancer and early promoter
   1835..1970    +  rep_origin     SV40 ori: SV40 origin of replication
   2016..2612    +  CDS            PuroR (fragment): puromycin N-acetyltransferase; pac from Streptomyces; confers resistance to puromycin
   2661..2778    +  misc_feature   cPPT/CTS: central polypurine tract and central termination sequence of HIV-1
   2843..2909    +  CDS            small t antigen (fragment): SV40 (simian virus 40) small t antigen
   2916..4094    +  promoter       EF-1α promoter: strong constitutive promoter for human elongation factor EF-1α
   4115..4132    +  protein_bind   attB1 (fragment): mutant version of attB; core recombination site for the Gateway® BP reaction BP Clonase™
   4138..4611    +  CDS            LMO2: RBTN2_HUMAN - Also known as RBTN2, RBTNL1, RHOM2, TTG2. Experimental evidence at protein level: Swiss-Prot protein existence level 1. Acts with TAL1/SCL to regulate red blood cell development. Also acts with LDB1 to maintain erythroid precursors in an immature state. From Homo sapiens (Human).
   4613..4637    -  protein_bind   attB2: mutant version of attB; recombination site for the Gateway® BP reaction BP Clonase™
   4645..4686    +  CDS            V5 tag: epitope tag from simian virus 5
   4702..4755    +  promoter       U6 promoter (fragment): RNA polymerase III promoter for human U6 snRNA
   4797..5385    +  misc_feature   WPRE: woodchuck hepatitis virus posttranscriptional regulatory element
   5436..5455    +  misc_feature   cPPT/CTS (fragment): central polypurine tract and central termination sequence of HIV-1
   5457..5690    +  LTR            3' LTR (ΔU3): self-inactivating 3' long terminal repeat (LTR) from HIV-1
   5768..5889    +  polyA_signal   SV40 poly(A) signal: SV40 polyadenylation signal
   5929..6064    +  rep_origin     SV40 ori: SV40 origin of replication
   6085..6103    -  promoter       T7 promoter: promoter for bacteriophage T7 RNA polymerase
   6111..6266    +  CDS            lacZα (fragment): LacZα fragment of β-galactosidase; lacZ fragment
   6271..6699    +  rep_origin     f1 ori (sequence partly withheld): f1 bacteriophage origin of replication; arrow indicates direction of (+) strand synthesis
   6752..6856    +  promoter       AmpR promoter: bla
   6857..7717    +  CDS            AmpR: β-lactamase; bla; confers resistance to ampicillin, carbenicillin, and related antibiotics
   7888..8476    +  rep_origin     ori: high-copy-number ColE1/pMB1/pBR322/pUC origin of replication
   8659..8751    +  CDS            lacI (fragment): lac repressor; lacI; The lac repressor binds to the lac operator to inhibit transcription in E. coli. This inhibition can be relieved by adding lactose or isopropyl-β-D-thiogalactopyranoside (IPTG).
   8764..8785    +  protein_bind   CAP binding site: CAP binding activates transcription in the presence of cAMP. E. coli catabolite activator protein
   8800..8830    +  promoter       lac promoter: promoter for the E. coli lac operon
   8838..8854    +  protein_bind   lac operator: The lac repressor binds to the lac operator to inhibit transcription in E. coli. This inhibition can be relieved by adding lactose or isopropyl-β-D-thiogalactopyranoside (IPTG). lac repressor encoded by lacI
   8899..8917    +  promoter       T3 promoter: promoter for bacteriophage T3 RNA polymerase
>Addgene plasmid #144549 | TFORF3073 | addgene full sequence | sequence record 385820 | Addgene NGS Result
TGTAGTCTTATGCAATACTCTTGTAGTCTTGCAACATGGTAACGATGAGTTAGCAACATGCCTTACAAGG
AGAGAAAAAGCACCGTGCATGCCGATTGGTGGAAGTAAGGTGGTACGATCGTGCCTTATTAGGAAGGCAA
CAGACGGGTCTGACATGGATTGGACGAACCACTGAATTGCCGCATTGCAGAGATATTGTATTTAAGTGCC
TAGCTCGATACATAAACGGGTCTCTCTGGTTAGACCAGATCTGAGCCTGGGAGCTCTCTGGCTAACTAGG
GAACCCACTGCTTAAGCCTCAATAAAGCTTGCCTTGAGTGCTTCAAGTAGTGTGTGCCCGTCTGTTGTGT
GACTCTGGTAACTAGAGATCCCTCAGACCCTTTTAGTCAGTGTGGAAAATCTCTAGCAGTGGCGCCCGAA
CAGGGACTTGAAAGCGAAAGGGAAACCAGAGGAGCTCTCTCGACGCAGGACTCGGCTTGCTGAAGCGCGC
ACGGCAAGAGGCGAGGGGCGGCGACTGGTGAGTACGCCAAAAATTTTGACTAGCGGAGGCTAGAAGGAGA
GAGATGGGTGCGAGAGCGTCAGTATTAAGCGGGGGAGAATTAGATCGCGATGGGAAAAAATTCGGTTAAG
GCCAGGGGGAAAGAAAAAATATAAATTAAAACATATAGTATGGGCAAGCAGGGAGCTAGAACGATTCGCA
GTTAATCCTGGCCTGTTAGAAACATCAGAAGGCTGTAGACAAATACTGGGACAGCTACAACCATCCCTTC
AGACAGGATCAGAAGAACTTAGATCATTATATAATACAGTAGCAACCCTCTATTGTGTGCATCAAAGGAT
AGAGATAAAAGACACCAAGGAAGCTTTAGACAAGATAGAGGAAGAGCAAAACAAAAGTAAGACCACCGCA
CAGCAAGCGGCCGCTGATCTTCAGACCTGGAGGAGGAGATATGAGGGACAATTGGAGAAGTGAATTATAT
AAATATAAAGTAGTAAAAATTGAACCATTAGGAGTAGCACCCACCAAGGCAAAGAGAAGAGTGGTGCAGA
GAGAAAAAAGAGCAGTGGGAATAGGAGCTTTGTTCCTTGGGTTCTTGGGAGCAGCAGGAAGCACTATGGG
CGCAGCGTCAATGACGCTGACGGTACAGGCCAGACAATTATTGTCTGGTATAGTGCAGCAGCAGAACAAT
TTGCTGAGGGCTATTGAGGCGCAACAGCATCTGTTGCAACTCACAGTCTGGGGCATCAAGCAGCTCCAGG
CAAGAATCCTGGCTGTGGAAAGATACCTAAAGGATCAACAGCTCCTGGGGATTTGGGGTTGCTCTGGAAA
ACTCATTTGCACCACTGCTGTGCCTTGGAATGCTAGTTGGAGTAATAAATCTCTGGAACAGATTTGGAAT
CACACGACCTGGATGGAGTGGGACAGAGAAATTAACAATTACACAAGCTTAATACACTCCTTAATTGAAG
AATCGCAAAACCAGCAAGAAAAGAATGAACAAGAATTATTGGAATTAGATAAATGGGCAAGTTTGTGGAA
TTGGTTTAACATAACAAATTGGCTGTGGTATATAAAATTATTCATAATGATAGTAGGAGGCTTGGTAGGT
TTAAGAATAGTTTTTGCTGTACTTTCTATAGTGAATAGAGTTAGGCAGGGATATTCACCATTATCGTTTC
AGACCCACCTCCCAACCCCGAGGGGACCCATGCATTGCATCTCAATTAGTCAGCAACCAGGTGTGGAAAG
TCCCCAGGCTCCCCAGCAGGCAGAAGTATGCAAAGCATGCGTCTCAATTAGTCAGCAACCATAGTCCCGC
CCCTAACTCCGCCCATCCCGCCCCTAACTCCGCCCAGTTCCGCCCATTCTCCGCCCCATGGCTGACTAAT
TTTTTTTATTTATGCAGAGGCCGAGGCCGCCTCGGCCTCTGAGCTATTCCAGAAGTAGTGAGGAGGCTTT
TTTGGAGGCCTAGGCTTTTGCAAAAAGCTTTCTAGAGGTACCACCGGAGCTTACCATGACCGAGTACAAG
CCCACGGTGCGCCTCGCCACCCGCGACGACGTCCCCAGGGCCGTACGCACCCTCGCCGCCGCGTTCGCCG
ACTACCCCGCCACGCGCCACACCGTCGATCCGGACCGCCACATCGAGCGGGTCACCGAGCTGCAAGAACT
CTTCCTCACGCGCGTCGGGCTCGACATCGGCAAGGTGTGGGTCGCGGACGACGGCGCCGCCGTGGCGGTC
TGGACCACGCCGGAGAGCGTCGAAGCGGGGGCGGTGTTCGCCGAGATCGGCCCGCGCATGGCCGAGTTGA
GCGGTTCCCGGCTGGCCGCGCAGCAACAGATGGAAGGCCTCCTGGCGCCGCACCGGCCCAAGGAGCCCGC
GTGGTTCCTGGCCACCGTCGGCGTCTCGCCCGACCACCAGGGCAAGGGTCTGGGCAGCGCCGTCGTGCTC
CCCGGAGTGGAGGCGGCCGAGCGCGCCGGGGTGCCCGCCTTCCTGGAGACCTCCGCGCCCCGCAACCTCC
CCTTCTACGAGCGGCTCGGCTTCACCGTCACCGCCGACGTCGAGGTGCCCGAAGGACCGCGCACCTGGTG
CATGACCCGCAAGCCCGGTGCCAGTTAACGAATTCTAGATCTTGAGACAAATGGCAGTATTCATCCACAA
TTTTAAAAGAAAAGGGGGGATTGGGGGGTACAGTGCAGGGGAAAGAATAGTAGACATAATAGCAACAGAC
ATACAAACTAAAGAATTACAAAAACAAATTACAAAAATTCAAAATTTTCGGGTTTATTACAGGGACAGCA
GAGATCCACTTTGGCGCCGGCTCGAGGCCTGCAGGTGCAAAGATGGATAAAGTTTTAAACAGAGAGGAAT
CTTTGCAGCTAATGGACCTTCTAGGTCTTGAAAGGAGTGGGAATTGGCTCCGGTGCCCGTCAGTGGGCAG
AGCGCACATCGCCCACAGTCCCCGAGAAGTTGGGGGGAGGGGTCGGCAATTGAACCGGTGCCTAGAGAAG
GTGGCGCGGGGTAAACTGGGAAAGTGATGTCGTGTACTGGCTCCGCCTTTTTCCCGAGGGTGGGGGAGAA
CCGTATATAAGTGCAGTAGTCGCCGTGAACGTTCTTTTTCGCAACGGGTTTGCCGCCAGAACACAGGTAA
GTGCCGTGTGTGGTTCCCGCGGGCCTGGCCTCTTTACGGGTTATGGCCCTTGCGTGCCTTGAATTACTTC
CACCTGGCTGCAGTACGTGATTCTTGATCCCGAGCTTCGGGTTGGAAGTGGGTGGGAGAGTTCGAGGCCT
TGCGCTTAAGGAGCCCCTTCGCCTCGTGCTTGAGTTGAGGCCTGGCCTGGGCGCTGGGGCCGCCGCGTGC
GAATCTGGTGGCACCTTCGCGCCTGTCTCGCTGCTTTCGATAAGTCTCTAGCCATTTAAAATTTTTGATG
ACCTGCTGCGACGCTTTTTTTCTGGCAAGATAGTCTTGTAAATGCGGGCCAAGATCTGCACACTGGTATT
TCGGTTTTTGGGGCCGCGGGCGGCGACGGGGCCCGTGCGTCCCAGCGCACATGTTCGGCGAGGCGGGGCC
TGCGAGCGCGGCCACCGAGAATCGGACGGGGGTAGTCTCAAGCTGGCCGGCCTGCTCTGGTGCCTGGCCT
CGCGCCGCCGTGTATCGCCCCGCCCTGGGCGGCAAGGCTGGCCCGGTCGGCACCAGTTGCGTGAGCGGAA
AGATGGCCGCTTCCCGGCCCTGCTGCAGGGAGCTCAAAATGGAGGACGCGGCGCTCGGGAGAGCGGGCGG
GTGAGTCACCCACACAAAGGAAAAGGGCCTTTCCGTCCTCAGCCGTCGCTTCATGTGACTCCACGGAGTA
CCGGGCGCCGTCCAGGCACCTCGATTAGTTCTCGAGCTTTTGGAGTACGTCGTCTTTAGGTTGGGGGGAG
GGGTTTTATGCGATGGAGTTTCCCCACACTGAGTGGGTGGAGACTGAAGTTAGGCCAGCTTGGCACTTGA
TGTAATTCTCCTTGGAATTTGCCCTTTTTGAGTTTGGATCTTGGTTCATTCTCAAGCCTCAGACAGTGGT
TCAAAGTTTTTTTCTTCCATTTCAGGTGTCGTGAGGCTAGCATCGATTGATCAACAAGTTTGTACAAAAA
AGTTGGCATGTCCTCGGCCATCGAAAGGAAGAGCCTGGACCCTTCAGAGGAACCAGTGGATGAGGTGCTG
CAGATCCCCCCATCCCTGCTGACATGCGGCGGCTGCCAGCAGAACATCGGGGACCGCTACTTCCTGAAGG
CCATCGACCAGTACTGGCACGAGGACTGCCTGAGCTGCGACCTCTGTGGCTGCCGGCTGGGTGAGGTGGG
GCGGCGCCTCTACTACAAACTGGGCCGGAAGCTCTGCCGGAGAGACTATCTCAGGCTTTTTGGGCAAGAC
GGTCTCTGCGCATCCTGTGACAAGCGGATTCGTGCCTATGAGATGACAATGCGGGTGAAAGACAAAGTGT
ATCACCTGGAATGTTTCAAATGCGCCGCCTGTCAGAAGCATTTCTGTGTAGGTGACAGATACCTCCTCAT
CAACTCTGACATAGTGTGCGAACAGGACATCTACGAGTGGACTAAGATCAATGGGATGATATACCCAACT
TTCTTGTACAAAGTGGTTGATATCGGTAAGCCTATCCCTAACCCTCTCCTCGGTCTCGATTCTACGTAGT
AATGAACTAGTCCGTAACTTGAAAGTATTTCGATTTCTTGGCTTTATATATCTTGTGGAAAGGACGACGG
TCTACGAGCTAAAAATAACATACGCGTTAAGTCGACAATCAACCTCTGGATTACAAAATTTGTGAAAGAT
TGACTGGTATTCTTAACTATGTTGCTCCTTTTACGCTATGTGGATACGCTGCTTTAATGCCTTTGTATCA
TGCTATTGCTTCCCGTATGGCTTTCATTTTCTCCTCCTTGTATAAATCCTGGTTGCTGTCTCTTTATGAG
GAGTTGTGGCCCGTTGTCAGGCAACGTGGCGTGGTGTGCACTGTGTTTGCTGACGCAACCCCCACTGGTT
GGGGCATTGCCACCACCTGTCAGCTCCTTTCCGGGACTTTCGCTTTCCCCCTCCCTATTGCCACGGCGGA
ACTCATCGCCGCCTGCCTTGCCCGCTGCTGGACAGGGGCTCGGCTGTTGGGCACTGACAATTCCGTGGTG
TTGTCGGGGAAATCATCGTCCTTTCCTTGGCTGCTCGCCTGTGTTGCCACCTGGATTCTGCGCGGGACGT
CCTTCTGCTACGTCCCTTCGGCCCTCAATCCAGCGGACCTTCCTTCCCGCGGCCTGCTGCCGGCTCTGCG
GCCTCTTCCGCGTCTTCGCCTTCGCCCTCAGACGAGTCGGATCTCCCTTTGGGCCGCCTCCCCGCGTCGA
CTTTAAGACCAATGACTTACAAGGCAGCTGTAGATCTTAGCCACTTTTTAAAAGAAAAGGGGGGACTGGA
AGGGCTAATTCACTCCCAACGAAGACAAGATCTGCTTTTTGCTTGTACTGGGTCTCTCTGGTTAGACCAG
ATCTGAGCCTGGGAGCTCTCTGGCTAACTAGGGAACCCACTGCTTAAGCCTCAATAAAGCTTGCCTTGAG
TGCTTCAAGTAGTGTGTGCCCGTCTGTTGTGTGACTCTGGTAACTAGAGATCCCTCAGACCCTTTTAGTC
AGTGTGGAAAATCTCTAGCAGTACGTATAGTAGTTCATGTCATCTTATTATTCAGTATTTATAACTTGCA
AAGAAATGAATATCAGAGAGTGAGAGGAACTTGTTTATTGCAGCTTATAATGGTTACAAATAAAGCAATA
GCATCACAAATTTCACAAATAAAGCATTTTTTTCACTGCATTCTAGTTGTGGTTTGTCCAAACTCATCAA
TGTATCTTATCATGTCTGGCTCTAGCTATCCCGCCCCTAACTCCGCCCATCCCGCCCCTAACTCCGCCCA
GTTCCGCCCATTCTCCGCCCCATGGCTGACTAATTTTTTTTATTTATGCAGAGGCCGAGGCCGCCTCGGC
CTCTGAGCTATTCCAGAAGTAGTGAGGAGGCTTTTTTGGAGGCCTAGGGACGTACCCAATTCGCCCTATA
GTGAGTCGTATTACGCGCGCTCACTGGCCGTCGTTTTACAACGTCGTGACTGGGAAAACCCTGGCGTTAC
CCAACTTAATCGCCTTGCAGCACATCCCCCTTTCGCCAGCTGGCGTAATAGCGAAGAGGCCCGCACCGAT
CGCCCTTCCCAACAGTTGCGCAGCCTGAATGGCGAATGGG
[124 nt withheld, positions 6271-6394]
C
[91 nt withheld, positions 6396-6486]
A
[49 nt withheld, positions 6488-6536]
CCTTTGACGTTGGAGTCCACGTTCTTT
[37 nt withheld, positions 6564-6600]
ACCCTATCTCGGTCTATTCTTTTGATTTATAAGGGATTTTGCCGATTTCGGCCTATTGGTTAAAAAATGA
GCTGATTTAACAAAAATTTAACGCGAATTTTAACAAAATATTAACGCTTACAATTTAGGTGGCACTTTTC
GGGGAAATGTGCGCGGAACCCCTATTTGTTTATTTTTCTAAATACATTCAAATATGTATCCGCTCATGAG
ACAATAACCCTGATAAATGCTTCAATAATATTGAAAAAGGAAGAGTATGAGTATTCAACATTTCCGTGTC
GCCCTTATTCCCTTTTTTGCGGCATTTTGCCTTCCTGTTTTTGCTCACCCAGAAACGCTGGTGAAAGTAA
AAGATGCTGAAGATCAGTTGGGTGCACGAGTGGGTTACATCGAACTGGATCTCAACAGCGGTAAGATCCT
TGAGAGTTTTCGCCCCGAAGAACGTTTTCCAATGATGAGCACTTTTAAAGTTCTGCTATGTGGCGCGGTA
TTATCCCGTATTGACGCCGGGCAAGAGCAACTCGGTCGCCGCATACACTATTCTCAGAATGACTTGGTTG
AGTACTCACCAGTCACAGAAAAGCATCTTACGGATGGCATGACAGTAAGAGAATTATGCAGTGCTGCCAT
AACCATGAGTGATAACACTGCGGCCAACTTACTTCTGACAACGATCGGAGGACCGAAGGAGCTAACCGCT
TTTTTGCACAACATGGGGGATCATGTAACTCGCCTTGATCGTTGGGAACCGGAGCTGAATGAAGCCATAC
CAAACGACGAGCGTGACACCACGATGCCTGTAGCAATGGCAACAACGTTGCGCAAACTATTAACTGGCGA
ACTACTTACTCTAGCTTCCCGGCAACAATTAATAGACTGGATGGAGGCGGATAAAGTTGCAGGACCACTT
CTGCGCTCGGCCCTTCCGGCTGGCTGGTTTATTGCTGATAAATCTGGAGCCGGTGAGCGTGGGTCTCGCG
GTATCATTGCAGCACTGGGGCCAGATGGTAAGCCCTCCCGTATCGTAGTTATCTACACGACGGGGAGTCA
GGCAACTATGGATGAACGAAATAGACAGATCGCTGAGATAGGTGCCTCACTGATTAAGCATTGGTAACTG
TCAGACCAAGTTTACTCATATATACTTTAGATTGATTTAAAACTTCATTTTTAATTTAAAAGGATCTAGG
TGAAGATCCTTTTTGATAATCTCATGACCAAAATCCCTTAACGTGAGTTTTCGTTCCACTGAGCGTCAGA
CCCCGTAGAAAAGATCAAAGGATCTTCTTGAGATCCTTTTTTTCTGCGCGTAATCTGCTGCTTGCAAACA
AAAAAACCACCGCTACCAGCGGTGGTTTGTTTGCCGGATCAAGAGCTACCAACTCTTTTTCCGAAGGTAA
CTGGCTTCAGCAGAGCGCAGATACCAAATACTGTTCTTCTAGTGTAGCCGTAGTTAGGCCACCACTTCAA
GAACTCTGTAGCACCGCCTACATACCTCGCTCTGCTAATCCTGTTACCAGTGGCTGCTGCCAGTGGCGAT
AAGTCGTGTCTTACCGGGTTGGACTCAAGACGATAGTTACCGGATAAGGCGCAGCGGTCGGGCTGAACGG
GGGGTTCGTGCACACAGCCCAGCTTGGAGCGAACGACCTACACCGAACTGAGATACCTACAGCGTGAGCT
ATGAGAAAGCGCCACGCTTCCCGAAGGGAGAAAGGCGGACAGGTATCCGGTAAGCGGCAGGGTCGGAACA
GGAGAGCGCACGAGGGAGCTTCCAGGGGGAAACGCCTGGTATCTTTATAGTCCTGTCGGGTTTCGCCACC
TCTGACTTGAGCGTCGATTTTTGTGATGCTCGTCAGGGGGGCGGAGCCTATGGAAAAACGCCAGCAACGC
GGCCTTTTTACGGTTCCTGGCCTTTTGCTGGCCTTTTGCTCACATGTTCTTTCCTGCGTTATCCCCTGAT
TCTGTGGATAACCGTATTACCGCCTTTGAGTGAGCTGATACCGCTCGCCGCAGCCGAACGACCGAGCGCA
GCGAGTCAGTGAGCGAGGAAGCGGAAGAGCGCCCAATACGCAAACCGCCTCTCCCCGCGCGTTGGCCGAT
TCATTAATGCAGCTGGCACGACAGGTTTCCCGACTGGAAAGCGGGCAGTGAGCGCAACGCAATTAATGTG
AGTTAGCTCACTCATTAGGCACCCCAGGCTTTACACTTTATGCTTCCGGCTCGTATGTTGTGTGGAATTG
TGAGCGGATAACAATTTCACACAGGAAACAGCTATGACCATGATTACGCCAAGCGCGCAATTAACCCTCA
CTAAAGGGAACAAAAGCTGGAGCTGCAAGCTTAA
