>Addgene plasmid #144549 | TFORF3073 | depositor partial sequence | sequence record 285762 | Insert
ATCGATTGATCAACAAGTTTGTACAAAAAAGTTGGCATGTCCTCGGCCATCGAAAGGAAGAGCCTGGACC
CTTCAGAGGAACCAGTGGATGAGGTGCTGCAGATCCCCCCATCCCTGCTGACATGCGGCGGCTGCCAGCA
GAACATCGGGGACCGCTACTTCCTGAAGGCCATCGACCAGTACTGGCACGAGGACTGCCTGAGCTGCGAC
CTCTGTGGCTGCCGGCTGGGTGAGGTGGGGCGGCGCCTCTACTACAAACTGGGCCGGAAGCTCTGCCGGA
GAGACTATCTCAGGCTTTTTGGGCAAGACGGTCTCTGCGCATCCTGTGACAAGCGGATTCGTGCCTATGA
GATGACAATGCGGGTGAAAGACAAAGTGTATCACCTGGAATGTTTCAAATGCGCCGCCTGTCAGAAGCAT
TTCTGTGTAGGTGACAGATACCTCCTCATCAACTCTGACATAGTGTGCGAACAGGACATCTACGAGTGGA
CTAAGATCAATGGGATGATATACCCAACTTTCTTGTACAAAGTGGTTGATATCGGTAAGCCTATCCCTAA
CCCTCTCCTCGGTCTCGATTCTACGTAGTAATGAACTAGTCCGTAACTTGAAAGTATTTCGATTTCTTGG
CTTTATATATCTTGTGGAAAGGACGACGGTCTACGAGCTAAAAATAACAT
