>Addgene plasmid #144549 | TFORF3073 | depositor partial sequence | sequence record 285763 | Barcode
CGGTCTACGAGCTAAAAATAACAT
